Addgene plasmid #152490: pGBW-m4133899
Purpose: Mammalian expression plasmid for SARS-CoV-2 ORF8 protein
Depositing lab: Ginkgo Bioworks & Benjie Chen. Depositing organization: Ginkgo Bioworks.
Backbone
  Vector backbone: pTwist_CMV_Puro_6
  Backbone size w/o insert (bp): 6080
  Vector type: Mammalian Expression
  Selectable markers: Puromycin
Growth in bacteria
  Bacterial resistance: Ampicillin, 100 μg/mL
  Growth temperature: 37°C
  Growth strain: DH5alpha
  Copy number: High Copy
Gene/Insert
  Gene/Insert name: SARS-CoV-2 ORF8 protein
  Species: Severe acute respiratory syndrome coronavirus 2
  Insert size (bp): 359
  Mutation: wt
  Entrez Gene: ORF8 (a.k.a. GU280_gp09)
  Promoter: CMV
  Tag / fusion protein: Cleavable TEV;V5 (C terminal on backbone)
  Cloning method: Unknown
Resource information
  A portion of this plasmid was derived from a plasmid made by: GinkgoBioworks
Depositor comments: NCBI reference sequence: YP_009724396.1
How to cite: pGBW-m4133899 was a gift from Ginkgo Bioworks & Benjie Chen (Addgene plasmid # 152490 ; http://n2t.net/addgene:152490 ; RRID:Addgene_152490)
