[The description below was written by a language model from this plasmid's Addgene catalogue record and pLannotate feature annotations shown in this document.]
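Description:
pGBW-m4133899 is a mammalian expression plasmid built on the pTwist_CMV_Puro_6 backbone that carries the wild-type ORF8 coding sequence of SARS-CoV-2. It is propagated in E. coli as a high-copy plasmid through a ColE1/pUC-type origin and is selected with ampicillin via a full-length β-lactamase gene. A second short β-lactamase fragment is also annotated near the origin. For selection in mammalian cells, the backbone carries a separate cassette in which the human ubiquitin C promoter drives puromycin N-acetyltransferase, followed by a synthetic polyadenylation signal.

The ORF8 open reading frame sits immediately downstream of the CMV enhancer and CMV promoter elements. The annotation tool labels these as a short CMV promoter fragment and a truncated CMVd2 promoter, while the catalogue simply records CMV. The catalogue entry states that the backbone supplies a C-terminal V5 epitope tag preceded by a cleavable TEV protease site, allowing detection or pull-down of the protein and removal of the tag. These small elements are not called in the feature table, though unannotated sequence lies just after the ORF8 CDS where they would be expected. An SV40 poly(A) signal lies downstream of the insert, although it is annotated on the reverse strand. The expression region is flanked by 5' and 3' β-globin insulator elements, and by T7 and rrnG transcription terminators that help isolate the cassettes from read-through transcription.

ORF8 is an accessory protein implicated in modulating host immune responses, including IL-17 receptor binding and pro-inflammatory signalling. The plasmid suits transient or puromycin-selected expression of tagged ORF8 in mammalian cells for functional, localisation or interaction studies.
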