Features (pLannotate 1.2.2; 19 found; start..end, strand, type, name):
      5..367     +  CDS            NS8_SARS2: Experimental evidence at protein level: Swiss-Prot protein existence level 1. Plays a role in modulating host immune response (PubMed:31986261). Binds to IL17RA receptor, leading to IL17 pathway activation and an increased secretion of pro-inflammatory factors. Contributes to cytokine storm during COVID-19 infection. From Severe acute respiratory syndrome coronavirus 2 (2019-nCoV) (SARS-CoV-2).
    483..604     -  polyA_signal   SV40 poly(A) signal: SV40 polyadenylation signal
    627..696     -  CDS            large T antigen (fragment): large T antigen from SV40 (simian virus 40)
    719..765     +  terminator     T7 terminator: transcription terminator for bacteriophage T7 RNA polymerase
    795..931     +  terminator     rrnG terminator: transcription terminator from the E. coli ribosomal RNA rrnG operon (Albrechtsen et al., 1991)
    976..1047    +  misc_feature   3' β-globin insulator: insulator downstream of the human β-globin locus (Farrell et al., 2002)
   1273..1861    -  rep_origin     ori: high-copy-number ColE1/pMB1/pBR322/pUC origin of replication
   2033..2097    -  CDS            bla(M) (fragment): β-lactamase lacking the signal sequence; bla(M); allows cytosolic expression of β-lactamase
   2361..3570    +  promoter       UbC promoter: human ubiquitin C promoter
   3574..4171    +  CDS            PuroR (fragment): puromycin N-acetyltransferase; pac from Streptomyces; confers resistance to puromycin
   4200..4248    +  polyA_signal   poly(A) signal: synthetic polyadenylation signal
   4514..5374    +  CDS            AmpR: β-lactamase; bla; confers resistance to ampicillin, carbenicillin, and related antibiotics
   5387..5523    +  terminator     rrnG terminator: transcription terminator from the E. coli ribosomal RNA rrnG operon (Albrechtsen et al., 1991)
   5675..5746    +  misc_feature   5' β-globin insulator: insulator upstream of the human β-globin locus (Farrell et al., 2002)
   5751..5797    -  terminator     T7 terminator: transcription terminator for bacteriophage T7 RNA polymerase
   5815..5863    -  polyA_signal   poly(A) signal: synthetic polyadenylation signal
   5944..6247    +  enhancer       CMV enhancer: human cytomegalovirus immediate early enhancer
   6320..6337    -  promoter       CMV promoter (fragment): human cytomegalovirus (CMV) immediate early promoter
   6400..6451    +  promoter       CMVd2 promoter: truncated human cytomegalovirus (CMV) immediate early promoter that yields moderately reduced expression relative to the full-length promoter
>Addgene plasmid #152490 | pGBW-m4133899 | addgene full sequence | sequence record 357052 | Addgene NGS Result
CACCATGAAATTCTTAGTGTTTCTTGGGATCATTACAACGGTCGCAGCTTTTCATCAGGAATGCAGCCTA
CAATCGTGTACCCAGCACCAGCCGTACGTTGTGGACGATCCTTGCCCCATCCACTTCTATTCTAAGTGGT
ACATACGGGTAGGCGCGAGGAAGAGTGCACCACTCATTGAGTTGTGTGTGGACGAGGCCGGTTCAAAATC
CCCAATCCAGTATATAGATATTGGAAATTACACTGTCTCCTGTCTGCCCTTCACCATCAACTGCCAAGAA
CCTAAGCTGGGAAGCCTCGTTGTGAGATGCTCTTTTTATGAGGATTTTCTTGAATACCACGACGTCCGTG
TGGTTCTGGACTTCATTGAAAACCTTTACTTTCAGTCGGGGAAACCTATACCCAATCCACTTCTCGGCTT
AGATTCTACCTAAGCTAGCTTGACTGACTGAGATACAGCGTACCTTCAGCTCACAGACATGATAAGATAC
ATTGATGAGTTTGGACAAACCACAACTAGAATGCAGTGAAAAAAATGCTTTATTTGTGAAATTTGTGATG
CTATTGCTTTATTTGTAACCATTATAAGCTGCAATAAACAAGTTAACAACAACAATTGCATTCATTTTAT
GTTTCAGGTTCAGGGGGAGGTGTGGGAGGTTTTTTAAAGCAAGTAAAACCTCTACAAATGTGGTATTGGC
CCATCTCTATCGGTATCGTAGCATAACCCCTTGGGGCCTCTAAACGGGTCTTGAGGGGTTTTTTGTGCCC
CTCGGGCCGGATTGCTATCTACCGGCATTGGCGCAGAAAAAAATGCCTGATGCGACGCTGCGCGTCTTAT
ACTCCCACATATGCCAGATTCAGCAACGGATACGGCTTCCCCAACTTGCCCACTTCCATACGTGTCCTCC
TTACCAGAAATTTATCCTTAAGGTCGTCAGCTATCCTGCAGGCGATCTCTCGATTTCGATCAAGACATTC
CTTTAATGGTCTTTTCTGGACACCACTAGGGGTCAGAAGTAGTTCATCAAACTTTCTTCCCTCCCTAATC
TCATTGGTTACCTTGGGCTATCGAAACTTAATTAACCAGTCAAGTCAGCTACTTGGCGAGATCGACTTGT
CTGGGTTTCGACTACGCTCAGAATTGCGTCAGTCAAGTTCGATCTGGTCCTTGCTATTGCACCCGTTCTC
CGATTACGAGTTTCATTTAAATCATGTGAGCAAAAGGCCAGCAAAAGGCCAGGAACCGTAAAAAGGCCGC
GTTGCTGGCGTTTTTCCATAGGCTCCGCCCCCCTGACGAGCATCACAAAAATCGACGCTCAAGTCAGAGG
TGGCGAAACCCGACAGGACTATAAAGATACCAGGCGTTTCCCCCTGGAAGCTCCCTCGTGCGCTCTCCTG
TTCCGACCCTGCCGCTTACCGGATACCTGTCCGCCTTTCTCCCTTCGGGAAGCGTGGCGCTTTCTCATAG
CTCACGCTGTAGGTATCTCAGTTCGGTGTAGGTCGTTCGCTCCAAGCTGGGCTGTGTGCACGAACCCCCC
GTTCAGCCCGACCGCTGCGCCTTATCCGGTAACTATCGTCTTGAGTCCAACCCGGTAAGACACGACTTAT
CGCCACTGGCAGCAGCCACTGGTAACAGGATTAGCAGAGCGAGGTATGTAGGCGGTGCTACAGAGTTCTT
GAAGTGGTGGCCTAACTACGGCTACACTAGAAGAACAGTATTTGGTATCTGCGCTCTGCTGAAGCCAGTT
ACCTTCGGAAAAAGAGTTGGTAGCTCTTGATCCGGCAAACAAACCACCGCTGGTAGCGGTGGTTTTTTTG
TTTGCAAGCAGCAGATTACGCGCAGAAAAAAAGGATCTCAAGAAGATCCTTTGATCTTTTCTACGGGGTC
TGACGCTCAGTGGAACGAAAACTCACGTTAAGGGATTTTGGTCATGAGATTATCAAAAAGGATCTTCACC
TAGATCCTTTTAAATTAAAAATGAAGTTTTAAATCAATCTAAAGTATATATGAGTAAACTTGGTCTGACA
GTTACCAATGCTTAATCAGTGAGGCACCTATCTCAGCGATCTGTCTATTTCGTTCATCCATAGTTGCATT
TAAATTTCCGAACTCTCCAAGGCCCTCGTCGGAAAATCTTCAAACCTTTCGTCCGATCCATCTTGCAGGC
TACCTCTCGAACGAACTATCGCAAGTCTCTTGGCCGGCCTTGCGCCTTGGCTATTGCTTGGCAGCGCCTA
TCGCCAGGTATTACTCCAATCCCGAATATCCGAGATCGGGATCACCCGAGAGAAGTTCAACCTACATCCT
CAATCCCGATCTATCCGAGATCCGAGGAATATCGAAATCGGGGCGCGCCTGGCCTCCGCGCCGGGTTTTG
GCGCCTCCCGCGGGCGCCCCCCTCGTCACGGCGAGCGCTGCCACGTCAGACGAAGGGCGCAGGAGCGTCC
TGATCCTTCCGCCCGGACGCTCAGGACAGCGGCCCGCTGCTCATAAGACTCGGCCTTAGAACCCCAGTAT
CAGCAGAAGGACATTTTAGGACGGGACTTGGGTGACTCTAGGGCACTGGTTTTCTTTCCAGAGAGCGGAA
CAGGCGAGGAAAAGTAGTCCCTTCTCGGCGATTCTGCGGAGGGATCTCCGTGGGGCGGTGAACGCCGATG
ATTATATAAGGACGCGCCGGGTGTGGCACAGCTAGTTCCGTCGCAGCCGGGATTTGGGTCGCGGTTCTTG
TTTGTGGATCGCTGTGATCGTCACTTGGTGAGTAGCGGGCTGCTGGGCTGGCCGGGGCTTTCGTGGCCGC
CGGGCCGCTCGGTGGGACGGAAGCGTGTGGAGAGACCGCCAAGGGCTGTAGTCTGGGTCCGCGAGCAAGG
TTGCCCTGAACTGGGGGTTGGGGGGAGCGCAGCAAAATGGCGGCTGTTCCCGAGTCTTGAATGGAAGACG
CTTGTGAGGCGGGCTGTGAGGTCGTTGAAACAAGGTGGGGGGCATGGTGGGCGGCAAGAACCCAAGGTCT
TGAGCCCTTCGCTAATGCGGGAAAGCTCTTATTCGGGTGAGATGGGCTGGGCACCATCTGGGGACCCTGA
CGTGAAGTTTGTCACTGACTGGAGAACTCGGTTTGTCGTCTGTTGCGGGGGCGGCAGTTATGGCGGTGCC
GTTGGGCAGTGCACCCGTACCTTTGGGAGCGCGCGCCCTCGTCGTGTCGTGACGTCACCCGTTCTGTTGG
CTTATAATGCAGGGTGGGGCCACCTGCCGGTAGGTGTGCGGTAGGCTTTTCTCCGTCGCAGGACGCAGGG
TTCGGGCCTAGGGTAGGCTCTCCTGAATCGACAGGCGCCGGACCTCTGGTGAGGGGAGGGATAAGTGAGG
CGTCAGTTTCTTTGGTCGGTTTTATGTACCTATCTTCTTAAGTAGCTGAAGCTCCGGTTTTGAACTATGC
GCTCGGGGTTGGCGAGTGTGTTTTGTGAAGTTTTTTAGGCACCTTTTGAAATGTAATCATTTGGGTCAAT
ATGTAATTTTCAGTGTTAGACTTGTAAATTGTCCGCTAAATTCTGGCCGTTTTTGGCTTTTTTGTTAGAC
AACATGACCGAGTACAAGCCCACGGTGCGCCTCGCCACCCGCGACGACGTCCCCAGGGCCGTACGCACCC
TCGCCGCCGCGTTCGCCGACTACCCCGCCACGCGCCACACCGTCGATCCGGACCGCCACATCGAGCGGGT
CACCGAGCTGCAAGAACTCTTCCTCACGCGCGTCGGGCTCGACATCGGCAAGGTGTGGGTCGCGGACGAC
GGCGCCGCGGTGGCGGTCTGGACCACGCCGGAGAGCGTCGAAGCGGGGGCGGTGTTCGCCGAGATCGGCC
CGCGCATGGCCGAGTTGAGCGGTTCCCGGCTGGCCGCGCAGCAACAGATGGAGGGCCTCCTGGCGCCGCA
CCGGCCCAAGGAGCCCGCGTGGTTCCTGGCCACCGTCGGCGTCTCGCCCGACCACCAGGGCAAGGGTCTG
GGCAGCGCCGTCGTGCTCCCCGGAGTGGAGGCCGCCGAGCGCGCCGGGGTGCCCGCCTTCCTGGAGACCT
CCGCGCCCCGCAACCTCCCCTTCTACGAGCGGCTCGGCTTCACCGTCACCGCCGACGTCGAGGTGCCCGA
AGGACCGCGCACCTGGTGCATGACCCGCAAGCCCGGTGCCTAGGCTAGTATGTAAGCCTAGTCTTAGATA
ATAAAATCGCTATCCATCGAAGATGGATGTGTGTTGGTTTTTTGTGTGTGTAACGCTAGGCGCGCCTGGT
GTACCGAGAACGATCCTCTCAGTGCGAGTCTCGACGATCCATATCGTTGCTTGGCAGTCAGCCAGTCGGA
ATCCAGCTTGGGACCCAGGAAGTCCAATCGTCAGATATTGTACTCAAGCCTGGTCACGGCAGCGTACCGA
TCTGTTTAAACCTAGATATTGATAGTCTGATCGGTCAACGTATAATCGAGTCCTAGCTTTTGCAAACATC
TATCAAGAGACAGGATCAGCAGGAGGCTTTCGCATGAGTATTCAACATTTCCGTGTCGCCCTTATTCCCT
TTTTTGCGGCATTTTGCCTTCCTGTTTTTGCTCACCCAGAAACGCTGGTGAAAGTAAAAGATGCTGAAGA
TCAGTTGGGTGCGCGAGTGGGTTACATCGAACTGGATCTCAACAGCGGTAAGATCCTTGAGAGTTTTCGC
CCCGAAGAACGCTTTCCAATGATGAGCACTTTTAAAGTTCTGCTATGTGGCGCGGTATTATCCCGTATTG
ACGCCGGGCAAGAGCAACTCGGTCGCCGCATACACTATTCTCAGAATGACTTGGTTGAGTATTCACCAGT
CACAGAAAAGCATCTTACGGATGGCATGACAGTAAGAGAATTATGCAGTGCTGCCATAACCATGAGTGAT
AACACTGCGGCCAACTTACTTCTGACAACGATTGGAGGACCGAAGGAGCTAACCGCTTTTTTGCACAACA
TGGGGGATCATGTAACTCGCCTTGATCGTTGGGAACCGGAGCTGAATGAAGCCATACCAAACGACGAGCG
TGACACCACGATGCCTGTAGCAATGGCAACAACCTTGCGTAAACTATTAACTGGCGAACTACTTACTCTA
GCTTCCCGGCAACAGTTGATAGACTGGATGGAGGCGGATAAAGTTGCAGGACCACTTCTGCGCTCGGCCC
TTCCGGCTGGCTGGTTTATTGCTGATAAATCTGGAGCCGGTGAGCGTGGGTCTCGCGGTATCATTGCAGC
ACTGGGGCCAGATGGTAAGCCCTCCCGTATCGTAGTTATCTACACGACGGGGAGTCAGGCAACTATGGAT
GAACGAAATAGACAGATCGCTGAGATAGGTGCCTCACTGATTAAGCATTGGTAACCGATTCTAGGTGCAT
TGGCGCAGAAAAAAATGCCTGATGCGACGCTGCGCGTCTTATACTCCCACATATGCCAGATTCAGCAACG
GATACGGCTTCCCCAACTTGCCCACTTCCATACGTGTCCTCCTTACCAGAAATTTATCCTTAAGATCCCG
AATCGTTTAAACTCGACTCTGGCTCTATCGAATCTCCGTCGTTTCGAGCTTACGCGAACAGCCGTGGCGC
TCATTTGCTCGTCGGGCATCGAATCTCGTCAGCTATCGTCAGCTTACCTTTTTGGCAGCGATCGCGGCTC
CCGACATCTTGGACCATTAGCTCCACAGGTATCTTCTTCCCTCTAGTGGTCATAACAGCAGCTTCAGCTA
CCTCTCAATTCAAAAAACCCCTCAAGACCCGTTTAGAGGCCCCAAGGGGTTATGCTATCAATCGTTGCGT
TACACACACAAAAAACCAACACACATCCATCTTCGATGGATAGCGATTTTATTATCTAACTGCTGATCGA
GTGTAGCCAGATCTAGTAATCAATTACGGGGTCATTAGTTCATAGCCCATATATGGAGTTCCGCGTTACA
TAACTTACGGTAAATGGCCCGCCTGGCTGACCGCCCAACGACCCCCGCCCATTGACGTCAATAATGACGT
ATGTTCCCATAGTAACGCCAATAGGGACTTTCCATTGACGTCAATGGGTGGAGTATTTACGGTAAACTGC
CCACTTGGCAGTACATCAAGTGTATCATATGCCAAGTACGCCCCCTATTGACGTCAATGACGGTAAATGG
CCCGCCTGGCATTATGCCCAGTACATGACCTTATGGGACTTTCCTACTTGGCAGTACATCTACGTATTAG
TCATCGCTATTACCATGCTGATGCGGTTTTGGCAGTACATCAATGGGCGTGGATAGCGGTTTGACTCACG
GGGATTTCCAAGTCTCCACCCCATTGACGTCAATGGGAGTTTGTTTTGGCACCAAAATCAACGGGACTTT
CCAAAATGTCGTAACAACTCCGCCCCATTGACGCAAATGGGCGGTAGGCGTGTACGGTGGGAGGTCTATA
TAAGCAGAGCTGGTTTAGTGAACCGTCAGATCAGATCTTTGTCGATCCTACCATCCACTCGACACACCCG
CCAGCGGCCGC
